>Addgene plasmid #72123 | Plxna2-Fc-His | addgene full sequence | sequence record 439422 | Addgene Long Read Sequencing Result
GTCGAGGTCTCGACGGTATCGATTGACATTGATTATTGACTAGCTAGTTATTAATAGTAATCAATTACGG
GGTCATTAGTTCATAGCCCATATATGGAGTTCCGCGTTACATAACTTACGGTAAATGGCCCGCCTGGCTG
ACCGCCCAACGACCCCCGCCCATTGACGTCAATAATGACGTATGTTCCCATAGTAACGCCAATAGGGACT
TTCCATTGACGTCAATGGGTGGAGTATTTACGGTAAACTGCCCACTTGGCAGTACATCAAGTGTATCATA
TGCCAAGTCCGCCCCCTATTGACGTCAATGACGGTAAATGGCCCGCCTGGCATTATGCCCAGTACATGAC
CTTACGGGACTTTCCTACTTGGCAGTACATCTACGTATTAGTCATCGCTATTACCATGGTGATGCGGTTT
TGGCAGTACACCAATGGGCGTGGATAGCGGTTTGACTCACGGGGATTTCCAAGTCTCCACCCCATTGACG
TCAATGGGAGTTTGTTTTGGCACCAAAATCAACGGGACTTTCCAAAATGTCGTAATAACCCCGCCCCGTT
GACGCAAATGGGCGGTAGGCGTGTACGGTGGGAGGTCTATATAAGCAGAGCTCGTTTAGTGAACCGTCAG
ATCGCCTGGAGACGCCATCCACGCTGTTTTGACCTCCATAGAAGACACCGGGACCGATCCAGCCTCCGCG
GCCGGGAACGGTGCATTGGAACGCGGATTCCCCGTGCCAAGAGTGACGTAAGTACCGCCTATAGACTCTA
TAGGCACACCCCTTTGGCTCTTATGCATGCTATACTGTTTTTGGCTTGGGGCCTATACACCCCCGCTTCC
ATATGCTATAGGTGATGGTATAGCTTAGCCTATAGGTGTGGGTTATTGACCATTATTGACCACTCCCCTA
TTGGTGACGATACTTTCCATTACTAATCCATAACATGGCTCTTTGCCACAACTATCTCTATTGGCTATAT
GCCAATACTCTGTCCTTCAGAGACTGACACGGACTCTGTATTTTTACAGGATGGGGTCCCATTTATTATT
TACAAATTCACATATACAACAACGCCGTCCCCCGTGCCCGCAGTTTTTATTAAACATAGCGTGGGATCTC
CACGCGAATCTCGGGTACGTGTTCCGGACATGGGCTCTTCTCCGGTAGCGGCGGAGCTTCCACATCCGAG
CCCTGGTCCCATGCCTCCAGCGGCTCATGGTCGCTCGGCAGCTCCTTGCTCCTAACAGTGGAGGCCAGAC
TTAGGCACAGCACAATGCCCACCACCACCAGTGTGCCGCACAAGGCCGTGGCGGTAGGGTATGTGTCTGA
AAATGAGCTCGGAGATTGGGCTCGCACCGCTGACGCAGATGGAAGACTTAAGGCAGCGGCAGAAGAAGAT
GCAGGCAGCTGAGTTGTTGTATTCTGATAAGAGTCAGAGGTAACTCCCGTTGCGGTGCTGTTAACGGTGG
AGGGCAGTGTAGTCTGAGCAGTACTCGTTGCTGCCGCGCGCGCCACCAGACATAATAGCTGACAGACTAA
CAGACTGTTCCTTTCCATGGGTCTTTTCTGCAGAAGCTTGAATTCTCGAGGATCCGCGGCCGCCGCGCCA
CCATGGAGCAGAGGAGGTTCTATCTGCGGGCCATGCAGGCTGACAACCTGTCTGTGGTTCTGCTCTCAGT
GGCCTGGCTCCTGCTAGCTCGTGGGACCACAGGTATGCCTCAGTACAGCACTTTCCACTCTGAGAATCGT
GACTGGACTTTCAACCATTTGACTGTACACCGAAGAACAGGGGCTGTGTATGTGGGGGCTATCAATCGTG
TCTACAAGTTGACTGGCAACCTCACCATCCAGGTGGCTCACAAGACAGGGCCAGAAGAGGACAACAAGGC
TTGCTACCCACCCCTCATTGTACAGCCCTGCAGTGAAGTGCTTACACTCACCAACAATGTCAACAAACTA
CTGATCATTGACTACTCTGAGAATCGCCTGCTGGCCTGCGGAAGCCTCTACCAGGGTGTTTGCAAGCTCC
TGCGACTAGATGACCTCTTCATCCTGGTGGAGCCATCCCACAAGAAGGAACACTACTTGTCCAGTGTCAA
TAAGACAGGCACCATGTATGGTGTGATTGTGCGCTCTGAGGGGGAAGATGGCAAGCTTTTTATCGGCACT
GCTGTGGATGGCAAGCAGGATTACTTCCCTACTCTGTCCAGCCGCAAGCTGCCCCGTGACCCTGAGTCTT
CAGCAATGCTGGACTATGAGCTCCACAGTGATTTTGTCTCCTCCCTCATCAAGATTCCCTCTGACACCCT
AGCCCTGGTCTCTCACTTCGACATCTTCTACATCTATGGCTTTGCCAGTGGGGGGTTTGTCTACTTTCTC
ACTGTCCAGCCAGAGACCCCTGACGGCATGGCCATCAATTCAGCTGGAGACCTCTTCTATACCTCAAGAA
TTGTGCGTCTCTGCAAGGATGACCCCAAGTTCCACTCCTATGTGTCCCTGCCTTTTGGCTGCACACGTGC
TGGGGTGGAATATCGCCTTCTGCAGGCAGCTTACCTTGCAAAGCCAGGGGAAGCTCTAGCTCAGGCCTTC
AACATCAGCAGCGACGAAGATGTCCTGTTTGCCATCTTCTCCAAGGGGCAGAAGCAGTACCACCACCCCC
CTGATGACTCTGCCCTCTGTGCCTTCCCCATCCGGGCCATCAACTTGCAAATCAAGGAGCGGTTGCAGTC
CTGCTACCATGGAGAGGGCAACTTGGAGCTCAACTGGCTGCTGGGAAAGGATGTGCAGTGCACCAAGGCG
CCTGTCCCAATCGATGATAACTTCTGCGGCCTGGACATCAACCAGCCTCTGGGAGGCTCCACTCCTGTGG
AGGGACTGACCCTGTATACCACCAGCAGGGACCGCCTGACCTCTGTGGCCTCCTATGTTTACAATGGCTA
CAGTGTGGTTTTTGTGGGGACTAAGAGTGGCAAGCTGAAGAAGATTCGAGCTGATGGTCCCCCCCATGGT
GGGGTCCAGTATGAGATGGTCTCTGTGTTCAAAGATGGGAGCCCAATCCTCCGGGACATGGCCTTCTCCA
TCAATCAGCTATACCTATATGTCATGTCTGAGAGACAGGTCACCAGGGTCCCTGTTGAATCATGTGAACA
GTATACAACTTGTGGAGAGTGTCTAAGCTCAGGGGATCCTCACTGTGGCTGGTGTGCCCTGCACAACATG
TGCTCCCGAAGAGACAAATGCCAACGGGCCTGGGAAGCAAATCGATTTGCTGCCAGTATCAGCCAGTGCA
TGAGCCTTGAGGTACACCCCAACAGCATCTCTGTGTCAGATCACAGCCGGCTGCTCAGCCTGGTTGTGAA
TGATGCTCCCAACCTCTCTGAAGGTATTGCTTGTGCCTTTGGGAATCTGACTGAGGTGGAGGGACAGGTA
TCTGGGAGTCAAGTCATCTGCATCTCACCTGGACCCAAGGATGTCCCTGTCATCCCTCTGGATCAAGACT
GGTTTGGCCTAGAGCTGCAGCTGAGATCCAAAGAGACAGGAAAGATCTTTGTCAGCACCGAATTCAAGTT
CTATAACTGCAGTGCCCACCAACTGTGCCTGTCCTGTGTTAACAGCGCCTTCCGCTGCCATTGGTGCAAG
TACCGTAACCTCTGCACACATGACCCCACTACCTGTTCCTTCCAGGAAGGCAGGATCAATGTTTCAGAGG
ACTGTCCCCAGCTCGTGCCCACGGAGGAGATTCTGATCCCAGTTGGGGAAGTAAAACCAATCACCCTTAA
GGCCCGAAACCTGCCCCAGCCCCAGTCTGGCCAGCGAGGCTACGAGTGTGTGCTCAGCATTCAAGGGGCT
GTCCACCGGGTCCCTGCCCTGCGTTTCAACAGTTCCAGTGTGCAGTGCCAAAACAGCTCGTACCAGTATG
ATGGGATGGACATCAGCAACCTAGCAGTGGACTTTGCTGTAGTATGGAATGGCAACTTCATTATTGACAA
CCCTCAGGACCTGAAAGTACATCTCTACAAGTGTGCAGCCCAGCGGGAAAGCTGTGGTCTCTGCCTCAAG
GCTGACCACAAGTTCGAGTGTGGCTGGTGCAGTGGTGAGCGCAGATGTACCCTCCACCAGCACTGCCCCA
GCACTTCTAGCCCCTGGCTTGACTGGTCCAGCCACAATGTCAAGTGTTCCAACCCCCAAATCACAGAGAT
TTTGACAGTATCAGGACCACCTGAAGGAGGGACTCGTGTGACCATCCATGGCGTGAACCTGGGCTTGGAC
TTCTCTGAGATTGCTCACCATGTGCAGGTGGCTGGAGTGCCCTGCACACCTATCCCAGGGGAATACATCA
TCGCTGAGCAGATCGTCTGTGAGATGGGCCATGCCGTTATAGGTACCACATCTGGGCCTGTGCGCCTGTG
CATTGGGGAATGCAAGCCAGAGTTCATGACCAAGTCCCACCAGCAGTATACTTTTGTGAATCCTTCTGTG
CTGTCACTCAGCCCGATCCGGGGACCAGAGTCAGGAGGTACCATGGTGACCATCACAGGCCATTACCTTG
GTGCTGGGAGCAGTGTGGCAGTGTACCTGGGCAATCAGACCTGTGAATTCTATGGGAGGTCAATGAATGA
GATTGTATGTGTTTCACCCCCATCATCCAATGGACTAGGACCAGTCCCTGTCTCCGTGAGTGTCGACAGA
GCCCGGGTGGATAGCAGTCTGCAGTTCGAGTATATAGATGACCCACGGGTCCAACGTATTGAGCCAGAGT
GGAGTATCACTAGTGGGCACACACCCCTAACCATCACAGGCTTCAACTTGGATGTCATTCAGGAGCCCAG
GGTCCGAGTCAAATTTAATGGCAAAGAATCTGTCAATGTATGCACAGTGGTAAACACAACCACCCTCACC
TGTCTGGCACCCTCTCTGACCAGTGACTACCGCCCAGGTCTGGACACTGTGGAACGGCCAGATGAGTTTG
GATTTCTCTTTAACAATGTTCAATCCTTACTCATCTATAACGACACCAAGTTCATCTACTACCCCAACCC
AACGTTTGAACTGCTCAGCCCCACTGGAATCTTGGATCAGAAGCCAGGCTCACCCATCATCCTGAAGGGC
AAAAATCTCTGTCCTCCTGCCTCTGGAGGGGCCAAACTCAACTACACAGTAATGATTGGAGAGACACCTT
GTACAGTCACTGTGTCTGAGACACAGCTGCTTTGTGAACCTCCCAACCTCACAGGGCAGCACAAGGTCAT
GGTTCACGTGGGCGGGATGGTGTTCTCACCTGGCTCCGTGAGCGTCATCTCCGACAGCCTGTTGACCCTG
TCTAGTGACAAAACTCACACATGCCCACCGTGCCCAGCACCTGAACTCCTGGGGGGACCGTCAGTCTTCC
TCTTCCCCCCAAAACCCAAGGACACCCTCATGATCTCCCGGACCCCTGAGGTCACATGCGTGGTGGTGGA
CGTGAGCCACGAAGACCCTGAGGTCAAGTTCAACTGGTACGTGGACGGCGTGGAGGTGCATAATGCCAAG
ACAAAGCCGCGGGAGGAGCAGTACAACAGCACGTACCGTGTGGTCAGCGTCCTCACCGTCCTGCACCAGG
ACTGGCTGAATGGCAAGGAGTACAAGTGCAAGGTCTCCAACAAAGCCCTCCCAGCCCCCATCGAGAAAAC
CATCTCCAAAGCCAAAGGGCAGCCCCGAGAACCACAGGTGTATACCCTGCCCCCATCCCGGGATGAGCTG
ACCAAGAACCAGGTCAGCCTGACCTGCCTGGTCAAAGGCTTCTATCCCAGCGACATCGCCGTGGAGTGGG
AGAGCAATGGGCAGCCGGAGAACAACTACAAGACCACGCCTCCCGTGCTGGACTCCGACGGCTCCTTCTT
CCTCTACAGCAAGCTCACCGTGGACAAGAGCAGGTGGCAGCAGGGGAACGTCTTCTCATGCTCCGTGATG
CATGAGGCTCTGCACAACCACTACACGCAGAAGAGCCTCTCCCTGTCTCCGGGTAAAGGCGGCCATCATC
ACCATCACCATTAATCTAGAGATCTTATTAAAGCAGAACTTGTTTATTGCAGCTTATAATGGTTACAAAT
AAAGCAATAGCATCACAAATTTCACAAATAAAGCATTTTTTTCACTGCATTCTAGTTGTGGTTTGTCCAA
ACTCATCAATGTATCTTATCATGTCTGGTCGACTCTAGCTAGACTCTTCCGCTTCCTCGCTCACTGACTC
GCTGCGCTCGGTCGTTCGGCTGCGGCGAGCGGTATCAGCTCACTCAAAGGCGGTAATACGGTTATCCACA
GAATCAGGGGATAACGCAGGAAAGAACATGTGAGCAAAAGGCCAGCAAAAGGCCAGGAACCGTAAAAAGG
CCGCGTTGCTGGCGTTTTTCCATAGGCTCCGCCCCCCTGACGAGCATCACAAAAATCGACGCTCAAGTCA
GAGGTGGCGAAACCCGACAGGACTATAAAGATACCAGGCGTTTCCCCCTGGAAGCTCCCTCGTGCGCTCT
CCTGTTCCGACCCTGCCGCTTACCGGATACCTGTCCGCCTTTCTCCCTTCGGGAAGCGTGGCGCTTTCTC
ATAGCTCACGCTGTAGGTATCTCAGTTCGGTGTAGGTCGTTCGCTCCAAGCTGGGCTGTGTGCACGAACC
CCCCGTTCAGCCCGACCGCTGCGCCTTATCCGGTAACTATCGTCTTGAGTCCAACCCGGTAAGACACGAC
TTATCGCCACTGGCAGCAGCCACTGGTAACAGGATTAGCAGAGCGAGGTATGTAGGCGGTGCTACAGAGT
TCTTGAAGTGGTGGCCTAACTACGGCTACACTAGAAGAACAGTATTTGGTATCTGCGCTCTGCTGAAGCC
AGTTACCTTCGGAAAAAGAGTTGGTAGCTCTTGATCCGGCAAACAAACCACCGCTGGTAGCGGTGGTTTT
TTTGTTTGCAAGCAGCAGATTACGCGCAGAAAAAAAGGATCTCAAGAAGATCCTTTGATCTTTTCTACGG
GGTCTGACGCTCAGTGGAACGAAAACTCACGTTAAGGGATTTTGGTCATGAGATTATCAAAAAGGATCTT
CACCTAGATCCTTTTAAATTAAAAATGAAGTTTTAAATCAATCTAAAGTATATATGAGTAAACTTGGTCT
GACAGTTACCAATGCTTAATCAGTGAGGCACCTATCTCAGCGATCTGTCTATTTCGTTCATCCATAGTTG
CCTGACTCCCCGTCGTGTAGATAACTACGATACGGGAGGGCTTACCATCTGGCCCCAGTGCTGCAATGAT
ACCGCGAGACCCACGCTCACCGGCTCCAGATTTATCAGCAATAAACCAGCCAGCCGGAAGGGCCGAGCGC
AGAAGTGGTCCTGCAACTTTATCCGCCTCCATCCAGTCTATTAATTGTTGCCGGGAAGCTAGAGTAAGTA
GTTCGCCAGTTAATAGTTTGCGCAACGTTGTTGCCATTGCTACAGGCATCGTGGTGTCACGCTCGTCGTT
TGGTATGGCTTCATTCAGCTCCGGTTCCCAACGATCAAGGCGAGTTACATGATCCCCCATGTTGTGCAAA
AAAGCGGTTAGCTCCTTCGGTCCTCCGATCGTTGTCAGAAGTAAGTTGGCCGCAGTGTTATCACTCATGG
TTATGGCAGCACTGCATAATTCTCTTACTGTCATGCCATCCGTAAGATGCTTTTCTGTGACTGGTGAGTA
CTCAACCAAGTCATTCTGAGAATAGTGTATGCGGCGACCGAGTTGCTCTTGCCCGGCGTCAATACGGGAT
AATACCGCGCCACATAGCAGAACTTTAAAAGTGCTCATCATTGGAAAACGTTCTTCGGGGCGAAAACTCT
CAAGGATCTTACCGCTGTTGAGATCCAGTTCGATGTAACCCACTCGTGCACCCAACTGATCTTCAGCATC
TTTTACTTTCACCAGCGTTTCTGGGTGAGCAAAAACAGGAAGGCAAAATGCCGCAAAAAAGGGAATAAGG
GCGACACGGAAATGTTGAATACTCATACTCTTCCTTTTTCAATATTATTGAAGCATTTATCAGGGTTATT
GTCTCATGAGCGGATACATATTTGAATGTATTTAGAAAAATAAACAAATAGGGGTTCCGCGCACATTTCC
CCGAAAAGTGCCACCTGACGTCTAAGAAACCATTATTATCATGACATTAACCTATAAAAATAGGCGTATC
ACGAGGCCCTTTCGTCTCGCGCGTTTCGGTGATGACGGTGAAAACCTCTGACACATGCAGCTCCCGGAGG
AATGTGTGTCAGTTAGGGTGTGGAAAGTCCCCAGGCTCCCCAGCAGGCAGAAGTATGCAAAGCATGCATC
TCAATTAGTCAGCAACCAGGTGTGGAAAGTCCCCAGGCTCCCCAGCAGGCAGAAGTATGCAAAGCATGCA
TCTCAATTAGTCAGCAACCATAGTCCCGCCCCTAACTCCGCCCATCCCGCCCCTAACTCCGCCCAGTTCC
GCCCATTCTCCGCCCCATGGCTGACTAATTTTTTTTATTTATGCAGAGGCCGAGGCCGCCTCTGCCTCTG
AGCTATTCCAGAAGTAGTGAGGAGGCTTTTTTGGAGGCCTAGGCTTTTGCAAAAAGCTCCCGGGAGCTTG
TATATCCATTTTCGTCCCGGAGACGGTCACAGCTTGTCTGTAAGCGGATGCCGGGAGCAGACAAGCCCGT
CAGGGCGCGTCAGCGGGTGTTGGCGGGTGTCGGGGCTGGCTTAACTATGCGGCATCAGAGCAGATTGTAC
TGAGAGTGCACCATATGCGGTGTGAAATACCGCACAGATGCGTAAGGAGAAAATACCGCATCAGGAAATT
GTAAGCGTTAATATTTTGTTAAAATTCGCGTTAAATTTTTGTTAAATCAGCTCATTTTTTAACCAATAGG
CCGAAATCGGCAAAATCCCTTATAAATCAAAAGAATAGACCGAGATAGGGT
[37 nt withheld, positions 8942-8978]
AAAGAACGTGGACTCCAACGTCAAAGG
[49 nt withheld, positions 9006-9054]
T
[91 nt withheld, positions 9056-9146]
G
[124 nt withheld, positions 9148-9271]
CCATTCGCCATTCAGGCTGCGCAACTGTTGGGAAGGGCGATCGGTGCGGGCCTCTTCGCTATTACGCCAG
CTGGCGAAAGGGGGATGTGCTGCAAGGCGATTAAGTTGGGTAACGCCAGGGTTTTCCCAGTCACGACGTT
GTAAAACGACGGCCAGTGAATT
Features (pLannotate 1.2.2; 14 found; start..end, strand, type, name):
     25..408     +  enhancer       CMV enhancer: human cytomegalovirus immediate early enhancer
    410..609     +  promoter       CMV promoter: human cytomegalovirus (CMV) immediate early promoter
    748..1573    +  intron         CMV intron A: human cytomegalovirus intron A (Chapman et al., 1991)
   1613..5320    +  CDS            Plxna2 (fragment): PLXA2_MOUSE - Also known as Kiaa0463. Experimental evidence at protein level: Swiss-Prot protein existence level 1. Coreceptor for SEMA3A and SEMA6A. Necessary for signaling by SEMA6A and class 3 semaphorins and subsequent remodeling of the cytoskeleton. Plays a role in axon guidance, invasive growth and cell migration. Class 3 semaphorins bind to a complex composed of a neuropilin and a plexin. The plexin modulates the affinity of the complex for specific semaphorins, and its cytoplasmic domain is required for the activation of down-stream signaling events in the cytoplasm. From Mus musculus
   5321..6007    +  CDS            IGHG1 (fragment): IGHG1_HUMAN - Experimental evidence at protein level: Swiss-Prot protein existence level 1. Constant region of immunoglobulin heavy chains. Immunoglobulins, also known as antibodies, are membrane-bound or secreted glycoproteins produced by B lymphocytes. In the recognition phase of humoral immunity, the membrane-bound immunoglobulins serve as receptors which, upon binding of a specific antigen, trigger the clonal expansion and differentiation of B lymphocytes into immunoglobulins- secreting plasma cells. Secreted immunoglobulins mediate the effector phase of humoral immunity, which results in
   6057..6178    +  polyA_signal   SV40 poly(A) signal: SV40 polyadenylation signal
   6387..6975    -  rep_origin     ori: high-copy-number ColE1/pMB1/pBR322/pUC origin of replication
   7146..8006    -  CDS            AmpR: β-lactamase; bla; confers resistance to ampicillin, carbenicillin, and related antibiotics
   8007..8111    -  promoter       AmpR promoter: bla
   8206..8241    +  CDS            rop (fragment): Rop protein, which maintains plasmids at low copy number; rop
   8264..8593    +  promoter       SV40 promoter: SV40 enhancer and early promoter
   8716..8815    +  misc_feature   bom (fragment): basis of mobility region from pBR322
   8843..9271    -  rep_origin     f1 ori (sequence partly withheld): f1 bacteriophage origin of replication; arrow indicates direction of (+) strand synthesis
   9275..9432    -  CDS            lacZα (fragment): LacZα fragment of β-galactosidase; lacZ fragment
