>Addgene plasmid #72123 | Plxna2-Fc-His | analyzer sequence | sequence record 139861
GTCGAGGTCTCGACGGTATCGATTGACATTGATTATTGACTAGCTAGTTATTAATAGTAATCAATTACGG
GGTCATTAGTTCATAGCCCATATATGGAGTTCCGCGTTACATAACTTACGGTAAATGGCCCGCCTGGCTG
ACCGCCCAACGACCCCCGCCCATTGACGTCAATAATGACGTATGTTCCCATAGTAACGCCAATAGGGACT
TTCCATTGACGTCAATGGGTGGAGTATTTACGGTAAACTGCCCACTTGGCAGTACATCAAGTGTATCATA
TGCCAAGTCCGCCCCCTATTGACGTCAATGACGGTAAATGGCCCGCCTGGCATTATGCCCAGTACATGAC
CTTACGGGACTTTCCTACTTGGCAGTACATCTACGTATTAGTCATCGCTATTACCATGGTGATGCGGTTT
TGGCAGTACACCAATGGGCGTGGATAGCGGTTTGACTCACGGGGATTTCCAAGTCTCCACCCCATTGACG
TCAATGGGAGTTTGTTTTGGCACCAAAATCAACGGGACTTTCCAAAATGTCGTAATAACCCCGCCCCGTT
GACGCAAATGGGCGGTAGGCGTGTACGGTGGGAGGTCTATATAAGCAGAGCTCGTTTAGTGAACCGTCAG
ATCGCCTGGAGACGCCATCCACGCTGTTTTGACCTCCATAGAAGACACCGGGACCGATCCAGCCTCCGCG
GCCGGGAACGGTGCATTGGAACGCGGATTCCCCGTGCCAAGAGTGACGTAAGTACCGCCTATAGACTCTA
TAGGCACACCCCTTTGGCTCTTATGCATGCTATACTGTTTTTGGCTTGGGGCCTATACACCCCCGCTTCC
ATATGCTATAGGTGATGGTATAGCTTAGCCTATAGGTGTGGGTTATTGACCATTATTGACCACTCCCCTA
TTGGTGACGATACTTTCCATTACTAATCCATAACATGGCTCTTTGCCACAACTATCTCTATTGGCTATAT
GCCAATACTCTGTCCTTCAGAGACTGACACGGACTCTGTATTTTTACAGGATGGGGTCCCATTTATTATT
TACAAATTCACATATACAACAACGCCGTCCCCCGTGCCCGCAGTTTTTATTAAACATAGCGTGGGATCTC
CACGCGAATCTCGGGTACGTGTTCCGGACATGGGCTCTTCTCCGGTAGCGGCGGAGCTTCCACATCCGAG
CCCTGGTCCCATGCCTCCAGCGGCTCATGGTCGCTCGGCAGCTCCTTGCTCCTAACAGTGGAGGCCAGAC
TTAGGCACAGCACAATGCCCACCACCACCAGTGTGCCGCACAAGGCCGTGGCGGTAGGGTATGTGTCTGA
AAATGAGCTCGGAGATTGGGCTCGCACCGCTGACGCAGATGGAAGACTTAAGGCAGCGGCAGAAGAAGAT
GCAGGCAGCTGAGTTGTTGTATTCTGATAAGAGTCAGAGGTAACTCCCGTTGCGGTGCTGTTAACGGTGG
AGGGCAGTGTAGTCTGAGCAGTACTCGTTGCTGCCGCGCGCGCCACCAGACATAATAGCTGACAGACTAA
CAGACTGTTCCTTTCCATGGGTCTTTTCTGCAGAAGCTTGAATTCTCGAGGATCCGCGGCCGCCGCGCCA
CCATGGAGCAGAGGAGGTTCTATCTGCGGGCCATGCAGGCTGACAACCTGTCTGTGGTTCTGCTCTCAGT
GGCCTGGCTCCTGCTAGCTCGTGGGACCACAGGTATGCCTCAGTACAGCACTTTCCACTCTGAGAATCGT
GACTGGACTTTCAACCATTTGACTGTACACCGAAGAACAGGGGCTGTGTATGTGGGGGCTATCAATCGTG
TCTACAAGTTGACTGGCAACCTCACCATCCAGGTGGCTCACAAGACAGGGCCAGAAGAGGACAACAAGGC
TTGCTACCCACCCCTCATTGTACAGCCCTGCAGTGAAGTGCTTACACTCACCAACAATGTCAACAAACTA
CTGATCATTGACTACTCTGAGAATCGCCTGCTGGCCTGCGGAAGCCTCTACCAGGGTGTTTGCAAGCTCC
TGCGACTAGATGACCTCTTCATCCTGGTGGAGCCATCCCACAAGAAGGAACACTACTTGTCCAGTGTCAA
TAAGACAGGCACCATGTATGGTGTGATTGTGCGCTCTGAGGGGGAAGATGGCAAGCTTTTTATCGGCACT
GCTGTGGATGGCAAGCAGGATTACTTCCCTACTCTGTCCAGCCGCAAGCTGCCCCGTGACCCTGAGTCTT
CAGCAATGCTGGACTATGAGCTCCACAGTGATTTTGTCTCCTCCCTCATCAAGATTCCCTCTGACACCCT
AGCCCTGGTCTCTCACTTCGACATCTTCTACATCTATGGCTTTGCCAGTGGGGGGTTTGTCTACTTTCTC
ACTGTCCAGCCAGAGACCCCTGACGGCATGGCCATCAATTCAGCTGGAGACCTCTTCTATACCTCAAGAA
TTGTGCGTCTCTGCAAGGATGACCCCAAGTTCCACTCCTATGTGTCCCTGCCTTTTGGCTGCACACGTGC
TGGGGTGGAATATCGCCTTCTGCAGGCAGCTTACCTTGCAAAGCCAGGGGAAGCTCTAGCTCAGGCCTTC
AACATCAGCAGCGACGAAGATGTCCTGTTTGCCATCTTCTCCAAGGGGCAGAAGCAGTACCACCACCCCC
CTGATGACTCTGCCCTCTGTGCCTTCCCCATCCGGGCCATCAACTTGCAAATCAAGGAGCGGTTGCAGTC
CTGCTACCATGGAGAGGGCAACTTGGAGCTCAACTGGCTGCTGGGAAAGGATGTGCAGTGCACCAAGGCG
CCTGTCCCAATCGATGATAACTTCTGCGGCCTGGACATCAACCAGCCTCTGGGAGGCTCCACTCCTGTGG
AGGGACTGACCCTGTATACCACCAGCAGGGACCGCCTGACCTCTGTGGCCTCCTATGTTTACAATGGCTA
CAGTGTGGTTTTTGTGGGGACTAAGAGTGGCAAGCTGAAGAAGATTCGAGCTGATGGTCCCCCCCATGGT
GGGGTCCAGTATGAGATGGTCTCTGTGTTCAAAGATGGGAGCCCAATCCTCCGGGACATGGCCTTCTCCA
TCAATCAGCTATACCTATATGTCATGTCTGAGAGACAGGTCACCAGGGTCCCTGTTGAATCATGTGAACA
GTATACAACTTGTGGAGAGTGTCTAAGCTCAGGGGATCCTCACTGTGGCTGGTGTGCCCTGCACAACATG
TGCTCCCGAAGAGACAAATGCCAACGGGCCTGGGAAGCAAATCGATTTGCTGCCAGTATCAGCCAGTGCA
TGAGCCTTGAGGTACACCCCAACAGCATCTCTGTGTCAGATCACAGCCGGCTGCTCAGCCTGGTTGTGAA
TGATGCTCCCAACCTCTCTGAAGGTATTGCTTGTGCCTTTGGGAATCTGACTGAGGTGGAGGGACAGGTA
TCTGGGAGTCAAGTCATCTGCATCTCACCTGGACCCAAGGATGTCCCTGTCATCCCTCTGGATCAAGACT
GGTTTGGCCTAGAGCTGCAGCTGAGATCCAAAGAGACAGGAAAGATCTTTGTCAGCACCGAATTCAAGTT
CTATAACTGCAGTGCCCACCAACTGTGCCTGTCCTGTGTTAACAGCGCCTTCCGCTGCCATTGGTGCAAG
TACCGTAACCTCTGCACACATGACCCCACTACCTGTTCCTTCCAGGAAGGCAGGATCAATGTTTCAGAGG
ACTGTCCCCAGCTCGTGCCCACGGAGGAGATTCTGATCCCAGTTGGGGAAGTAAAACCAATCACCCTTAA
GGCCCGAAACCTGCCCCAGCCCCAGTCTGGCCAGCGAGGCTACGAGTGTGTGCTCAGCATTCAAGGGGCT
GTCCACCGGGTCCCTGCCCTGCGTTTCAACAGTTCCAGTGTGCAGTGCCAAAACAGCTCGTACCAGTATG
ATGGGATGGACATCAGCAACCTAGCAGTGGACTTTGCTGTAGTATGGAATGGCAACTTCATTATTGACAA
CCCTCAGGACCTGAAAGTACATCTCTACAAGTGTGCAGCCCAGCGGGAAAGCTGTGGTCTCTGCCTCAAG
GCTGACCACAAGTTCGAGTGTGGCTGGTGCAGTGGTGAGCGCAGATGTACCCTCCACCAGCACTGCCCCA
GCACTTCTAGCCCCTGGCTTGACTGGTCCAGCCACAATGTCAAGTGTTCCAACCCCCAAATCACAGAGAT
TTTGACAGTATCAGGACCACCTGAAGGAGGGACTCGTGTGACCATCCATGGCGTGAACCTGGGCTTGGAC
TTCTCTGAGATTGCTCACCATGTGCAGGTGGCTGGAGTGCCCTGCACACCTATCCCAGGGGAATACATCA
TCGCTGAGCAGATCGTCTGTGAGATGGGCCATGCCGTTATAGGTACCACATCTGGGCCTGTGCGCCTGTG
CATTGGGGAATGCAAGCCAGAGTTCATGACCAAGTCCCACCAGCAGTATACTTTTGTGAATCCTTCTGTG
CTGTCACTCAGCCCGATCCGGGGACCAGAGTCAGGAGGTACCATGGTGACCATCACAGGCCATTACCTTG
GTGCTGGGAGCAGTGTGGCAGTGTACCTGGGCAATCAGACCTGTGAATTCTATGGGAGGTCAATGAATGA
GATTGTATGTGTTTCACCCCCATCATCCAATGGACTAGGACCAGTCCCTGTCTCCGTGAGTGTCGACAGA
GCCCGGGTGGATAGCAGTCTGCAGTTCGAGTATATAGATGACCCACGGGTCCAACGTATTGAGCCAGAGT
GGAGTATCACTAGTGGGCACACACCCCTAACCATCACAGGCTTCAACTTGGATGTCATTCAGGAGCCCAG
GGTCCGAGTCAAATTTAATGGCAAAGAATCTGTCAATGTATGCACAGTGGTAAACACAACCACCCTCACC
TGTCTGGCACCCTCTCTGACCAGTGACTACCGCCCAGGTCTGGACACTGTGGAACGGCCAGATGAGTTTG
GATTTCTCTTTAACAATGTTCAATCCTTACTCATCTATAACGACACCAAGTTCATCTACTACCCCAACCC
AACGTTTGAACTGCTCAGCCCCACTGGAATCTTGGATCAGAAGCCAGGCTCACCCATCATCCTGAAGGGC
AAAAATCTCTGTCCTCCTGCCTCTGGAGGGGCCAAACTCAACTACACAGTAATGATTGGAGAGACACCTT
GTACAGTCACTGTGTCTGAGACACAGCTGCTTTGTGAACCTCCCAACCTCACAGGGCAGCACAAGGTCAT
GGTTCACGTGGGCGGGATGGTGTTCTCACCTGGCTCCGTGAGCGTCATCTCCGACAGCCTGTTGACCCTG
TCTAGTGACAAAACTCACACATGCCCACCGTGCCCAGCACCTGAACTCCTGGGGGGACCGTCAGTCTTCC
TCTTCCCCCCAAAACCCAAGGACACCCTCATGATCTCCCGGACCCCTGAGGTCACATGCGTGGTGGTGGA
CGTGAGCCACGAAGACCCTGAGGTCAAGTTCAACTGGTACGTGGACGGCGTGGAGGTGCATAATGCCAAG
ACAAAGCCGCGGGAGGAGCAGTACAACAGCACGTACCGTGTGGTCAGCGTCCTCACCGTCCTGCACCAGG
ACTGGCTGAATGGCAAGGAGTACAAGTGCAAGGTCTCCAACAAAGCCCTCCCAGCCCCCATCGAGAAAAC
CATCTCCAAAGCCAAAGGGCAGCCCCGAGAACCACAGGTGTATACCCTGCCCCCATCCCGGGATGAGCTG
ACCAAGAACCAGGTCAGCCTGACCTGCCTGGTCAAAGGCTTCTATCCCAGCGACATCGCCGTGGAGTGGG
AGAGCAATGGGCAGCCGGAGAACAACTACAAGACCACGCCTCCCGTGCTGGACTCCGACGGCTCCTTCTT
CCTCTACAGCAAGCTCACCGTGGACAAGAGCAGGTGGCAGCAGGGGAACGTCTTCTCATGCTCCGTGATG
CATGAGGCTCTGCACAACCACTACACGCAGAAGAGCCTCTCCCTGTCTCCGGGTAAAGGCGGCCATCATC
ACCATCACCATTAATCTAGAGATCTTATTAAAGCAGAACTTGTTTATTGCAGCTTATAATGGTTACAAAT
AAAGCAATAGCATCACAAATTTCACAAATAAAGCATTTTTTTCACTGCATTCTAGTTGTGGTTTGTCCAA
ACTCATCAATGTATCTTATCATGTCTGGTCGACTCTAGCTAGACTCTTCCGCTTCCTCGCTCACTGACTC
GCTGCGCTCGGTCGTTCGGCTGCGGCGAGCGGTATCAGCTCACTCAAAGGCGGTAATACGGTTATCCACA
GAATCAGGGGATAACGCAGGAAAGAACATGTGAGCAAAAGGCCAGCAAAAGGCCAGGAACCGTAAAAAGG
CCGCGTTGCTGGCGTTTTTCCATAGGCTCCGCCCCCCTGACGAGCATCACAAAAATCGACGCTCAAGTCA
GAGGTGGCGAAACCCGACAGGACTATAAAGATACCAGGCGTTTCCCCCTGGAAGCTCCCTCGTGCGCTCT
CCTGTTCCGACCCTGCCGCTTACCGGATACCTGTCCGCCTTTCTCCCTTCGGGAAGCGTGGCGCTTTCTC
ATAGCTCACGCTGTAGGTATCTCAGTTCGGTGTAGGTCGTTCGCTCCAAGCTGGGCTGTGTGCACGAACC
CCCCGTTCAGCCCGACCGCTGCGCCTTATCCGGTAACTATCGTCTTGAGTCCAACCCGGTAAGACACGAC
TTATCGCCACTGGCAGCAGCCACTGGTAACAGGATTAGCAGAGCGAGGTATGTAGGCGGTGCTACAGAGT
TCTTGAAGTGGTGGCCTAACTACGGCTACACTAGAAGAACAGTATTTGGTATCTGCGCTCTGCTGAAGCC
AGTTACCTTCGGAAAAAGAGTTGGTAGCTCTTGATCCGGCAAACAAACCACCGCTGGTAGCGGTGGTTTT
TTTGTTTGCAAGCAGCAGATTACGCGCAGAAAAAAAGGATCTCAAGAAGATCCTTTGATCTTTTCTACGG
GGTCTGACGCTCAGTGGAACGAAAACTCACGTTAAGGGATTTTGGTCATGAGATTATCAAAAAGGATCTT
CACCTAGATCCTTTTAAATTAAAAATGAAGTTTTAAATCAATCTAAAGTATATATGAGTAAACTTGGTCT
GACAGTTACCAATGCTTAATCAGTGAGGCACCTATCTCAGCGATCTGTCTATTTCGTTCATCCATAGTTG
CCTGACTCCCCGTCGTGTAGATAACTACGATACGGGAGGGCTTACCATCTGGCCCCAGTGCTGCAATGAT
ACCGCGAGACCCACGCTCACCGGCTCCAGATTTATCAGCAATAAACCAGCCAGCCGGAAGGGCCGAGCGC
AGAAGTGGTCCTGCAACTTTATCCGCCTCCATCCAGTCTATTAATTGTTGCCGGGAAGCTAGAGTAAGTA
GTTCGCCAGTTAATAGTTTGCGCAACGTTGTTGCCATTGCTACAGGCATCGTGGTGTCACGCTCGTCGTT
TGGTATGGCTTCATTCAGCTCCGGTTCCCAACGATCAAGGCGAGTTACATGATCCCCCATGTTGTGCAAA
AAAGCGGTTAGCTCCTTCGGTCCTCCGATCGTTGTCAGAAGTAAGTTGGCCGCAGTGTTATCACTCATGG
TTATGGCAGCACTGCATAATTCTCTTACTGTCATGCCATCCGTAAGATGCTTTTCTGTGACTGGTGAGTA
CTCAACCAAGTCATTCTGAGAATAGTGTATGCGGCGACCGAGTTGCTCTTGCCCGGCGTCAATACGGGAT
AATACCGCGCCACATAGCAGAACTTTAAAAGTGCTCATCATTGGAAAACGTTCTTCGGGGCGAAAACTCT
CAAGGATCTTACCGCTGTTGAGATCCAGTTCGATGTAACCCACTCGTGCACCCAACTGATCTTCAGCATC
TTTTACTTTCACCAGCGTTTCTGGGTGAGCAAAAACAGGAAGGCAAAATGCCGCAAAAAAGGGAATAAGG
GCGACACGGAAATGTTGAATACTCATACTCTTCCTTTTTCAATATTATTGAAGCATTTATCAGGGTTATT
GTCTCATGAGCGGATACATATTTGAATGTATTTAGAAAAATAAACAAATAGGGGTTCCGCGCACATTTCC
CCGAAAAGTGCCACCTGACGTCTAAGAAACCATTATTATCATGACATTAACCTATAAAAATAGGCGTATC
ACGAGGCCCTTTCGTCTCGCGCGTTTCGGTGATGACGGTGAAAACCTCTGACACATGCAGCTCCCGGAGG
AATGTGTGTCAGTTAGGGTGTGGAAAGTCCCCAGGCTCCCCAGGCAGGCAGAAGTATGCAAAGCATGCAT
CTCAATTAGTCAGCAACCAGGTGTGGAAAGTCCCCAGGCTCCCCAGCAGGCAGAAGTATGCAAAGCATGC
ATCTCAATTAGTCAGCAACCATAGTCCCGCCCCTAACTCCGCCCATCCCGCCCCTAACTCCGCCCAGTTC
CGCCCATTCTCCGCCCCATGGCTGACTAATTTTTTTTATTTATGCAGAGGCCGAGGCCGCCTCTGCCTCT
GAGCTATTCCAGAAGTAGTGAGGAGGCTTTTTTGGAGGCCTAGGCTTTTGCAAAAAGCTCCCGGGAGCTT
GTATATCCATTTTCGTCCCGGAGACGGTCACAGCTTGTCTGTAAGCGGATGCCGGGAGCAGACAAGCCCG
TCAGGGCGCGTCAGCGGGTGTTGGCGGGTGTCGGGGCTGGCTTAACTATGCGGCATCAGAGCAGATTGTA
CTGAGAGTGCACCATATGCGGTGTGAAATACCGCACAGATGCGTAAGGAGAAAATACCGCATCAGGAAAT
TGTAAGCGTTAATATTTTGTTAAAATTCGCGTTAAATTTTTGTTAAATCAGCTCATTTTTTAACCAATAG
GCCGAAATCGGCAAAATCCCTTATAAATCAAAAGAATAGACCGAGATAGGGT
[37 nt withheld, positions 8943-8979]
AAAGAACGTGGACTCCAACGTCAAAGG
[49 nt withheld, positions 9007-9055]
T
[91 nt withheld, positions 9057-9147]
G
[124 nt withheld, positions 9149-9272]
CCATTCGCCATTCAGGCTGCGCAACTGTTGGGAAGGGCGATCGGTGCGGGCCTCTTCGCTATTACGCCAG
CTGGCGAAAGGGGGATGTGCTGCAAGGCGATTAAGTTGGGTAACGCCAGGGTTTTCCCAGTCACGACGTT
GTAAAACGACGGCCAGTGAATT
Features (pLannotate 1.2.2; 14 found; start..end, strand, type, name):
     25..408     +  enhancer       CMV enhancer: human cytomegalovirus immediate early enhancer
    410..609     +  promoter       CMV promoter: human cytomegalovirus (CMV) immediate early promoter
    748..1573    +  intron         CMV intron A: human cytomegalovirus intron A (Chapman et al., 1991)
   1613..5320    +  CDS            Plxna2 (fragment): PLXA2_MOUSE - Also known as Kiaa0463. Experimental evidence at protein level: Swiss-Prot protein existence level 1. Coreceptor for SEMA3A and SEMA6A. Necessary for signaling by SEMA6A and class 3 semaphorins and subsequent remodeling of the cytoskeleton. Plays a role in axon guidance, invasive growth and cell migration. Class 3 semaphorins bind to a complex composed of a neuropilin and a plexin. The plexin modulates the affinity of the complex for specific semaphorins, and its cytoplasmic domain is required for the activation of down-stream signaling events in the cytoplasm. From Mus musculus
   5321..6007    +  CDS            IGHG1 (fragment): IGHG1_HUMAN - Experimental evidence at protein level: Swiss-Prot protein existence level 1. Constant region of immunoglobulin heavy chains. Immunoglobulins, also known as antibodies, are membrane-bound or secreted glycoproteins produced by B lymphocytes. In the recognition phase of humoral immunity, the membrane-bound immunoglobulins serve as receptors which, upon binding of a specific antigen, trigger the clonal expansion and differentiation of B lymphocytes into immunoglobulins- secreting plasma cells. Secreted immunoglobulins mediate the effector phase of humoral immunity, which results in
   6057..6178    +  polyA_signal   SV40 poly(A) signal: SV40 polyadenylation signal
   6387..6975    -  rep_origin     ori: high-copy-number ColE1/pMB1/pBR322/pUC origin of replication
   7146..8006    -  CDS            AmpR: β-lactamase; bla; confers resistance to ampicillin, carbenicillin, and related antibiotics
   8007..8111    -  promoter       AmpR promoter: bla
   8206..8241    +  CDS            rop (fragment): Rop protein, which maintains plasmids at low copy number; rop
   8264..8594    +  promoter       SV40 promoter: SV40 enhancer and early promoter
   8717..8816    +  misc_feature   bom (fragment): basis of mobility region from pBR322
   8844..9272    -  rep_origin     f1 ori (sequence partly withheld): f1 bacteriophage origin of replication; arrow indicates direction of (+) strand synthesis
   9276..9433    -  CDS            lacZα (fragment): LacZα fragment of β-galactosidase; lacZ fragment
