[The description below was written by a language model from this plasmid's Addgene catalogue record and pLannotate feature annotations shown in this document.]
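Description:
Plxna2-Fc-His is a mammalian expression plasmid of about 9.4 kb built on the pCMVi-SV40ori backbone. It produces the extracellular region of mouse Plexin A2 as a soluble fusion protein. In bacteria it is maintained at high copy through a ColE1/pUC-type origin and selected with ampicillin via the β-lactamase gene. The backbone also carries an f1 phage origin and short remnants of rop, bom and lacZα, which appear to be leftovers from parental vectors. An SV40 enhancer/early promoter region sits outside the expression cassette. In line with the backbone name, this region includes the SV40 origin, which allows episomal amplification in cells expressing large T antigen. No mammalian selection marker is annotated, so the design points to transient transfection.

The expression cassette consists of the human CMV immediate-early enhancer and promoter followed by CMV intron A, which generally boosts transcript processing and expression. Next comes the 3,708 bp Plxna2 ectodomain fragment, cloned between NotI and a destroyed XbaI site. The coding sequence runs directly into a fragment of the human IgG1 heavy-chain constant region (Fc). According to the catalogue entry, a 6X histidine tag follows the Fc, although the feature tables do not annotate it separately. An SV40 polyadenylation signal ends the transcript. The two sequence records differ by a single nucleotide and give essentially identical annotations.

The Fc portion dimerises the ectodomain and allows capture or detection with Fc-binding reagents, while the His tag permits metal-affinity purification. The plasmid comes from an extracellular biochemical interaction screen examining cell-surface recognition proteins in the retina. It is suited to producing secreted Plexin A2 ectodomain for receptor–ligand binding assays.
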