Addgene plasmid #72123: Plxna2-Fc-His
Purpose: Expresses the extracellular region of the PlexinA2 protein, C-terminally fused to the Fc region of human IgG1 + 6X histidine tag.
Depositing lab: Woj Wojtowicz. Depositing organization: University of California, Berkeley. Publication: An extracellular biochemical screen reveals that FLRTs and Unc5s mediate neuronal subtype recognition in the retina. Visser JJ, Cheng Y, Perry SC, Chastain AB, Parsa B, Masri SS, Ray TA, Kay JN, Wojtowicz WM. Elife. 2015 Dec 3;4. pii: e08149. doi: 10.7554/eLife.08149. PubMed 26633812.
Backbone
  Vector backbone: pCMVi-SV40ori
  Vector type: Mammalian Expression
Growth in bacteria
  Bacterial resistance: Ampicillin, 100 μg/mL
  Growth temperature: 37°C
  Growth strain: DH5alpha
  Copy number: High Copy
Gene/Insert
  Gene/Insert name: Plxna2 (alt names: Plexin A2; Plxn2; PlexA2; OCT; NCBI gene ID 18845; Reference sequence NM_008882.2)
  Species: M. musculus (mouse)
  Insert size (bp): 3708
  Entrez Gene: Plxna2 (a.k.a. 2810428A13Rik, AA589422, AW457381, OCT, PlexA2, Plxn2, mKIAA0463)
  Promoter: CMV
  Tag / fusion protein: Fc-His (C terminal on backbone)
  Cloning method: Restriction Enzyme; 5′ cloning site NotI (not destroyed); 3′ cloning site XbaI (destroyed during cloning)
  Sequencing primers: 5′ GTCAGAGGTAACTCCCGTTGC; 3′ ATCATGAGGGTGTCCTTG
Terms and licenses: Academic/Nonprofit Terms; Industry Terms: Not Available to Industry
How to cite: Plxna2-Fc-His was a gift from Woj Wojtowicz (Addgene plasmid # 72123 ; http://n2t.net/addgene:72123 ; RRID:Addgene_72123)
