>Addgene plasmid #72123 | Plxna2-Fc-His | addgene partial sequence | sequence record 139859 | pMRB101-F 5'-aagatgcaggcagctgagtt-3'
ACGGTGGAGGGCAGTGTAGTCTGAGCAGTACTCGTTGCTGCCGCGCGCGCCACCAGACATAATAGCTGAC
AGACTAACAGACTGTTCCTTTCCATGGGTCTTTTCTGCAGAAGCTTGAATTCTCGAGGATCCGCGGCCGC
CGCGCCACCATGGAGCAGAGGAGGTTCTATCTGCGGGCCATGCAGGCTGACAACCTGTCTGTGGTTCTGC
TCTCAGTGGCCTGGCTCCTGCTAGCTCGTGGGACCACAGGTATGCCTCAGTACAGCACTTTCCACTCTGA
GAATCGTGACTGGACTTTCAACCATTTGACTGTACACCGAAGAACAGGGGCTGTGTATGTGGGGGCTATC
AATCGTGTCTACAAGTTGACTGGCAACCTCACCATCCAGGTGGCTCACAAGACAGGGCCAGAAGAGGACA
ACAAGGCTTGCTACCCACCCCTCATTGTACAGCCCTGCAGTGAAGTGCTTACACTCACCAACAATGTCAA
CAAACTACTGATCATTGACTACTCTGAGAATCGCCTGCTGGCCTGCGGAAGCCTCTACCAGGGTGTTTGC
AAGCTCCTGCGACTAGATGACCTCTTCATCCTGGTGGAGCCATCCCACAAGAAGGAACACTACTTGTCCA
GTGTCAATAAGACAGGCACCATGTATGGTGTGATTGTGCGCTCTGAGGGGGAAGATGGCAAGCTTTTTAT
CGGCACTGCTGTGGATGGCAAGCAGGATTACTTCCCTACTCTGTCCAGCCGCAAGCTGCCC
