>Addgene plasmid #72123 | Plxna2-Fc-His | addgene partial sequence | sequence record 139860 | SV40pA-R 5'-GAAATTTGTGATGCTATTGC-3'
ATAAGATCTCTAGATTAATGGTGATGGTGATGATGGCCGCCTTTACCCGGAGACAGGGAGAGGCTCTTCT
GCGTGTAGTGGTTGTGCAGAGCCTCATGCATCACGGAGCATGAGAAGACGTTCCCCTGCTGCCACCTGCT
CTTGTCCACGGTGAGCTTGCTGTAGAGGAAGAAGGAGCCGTCGGAGTCCAGCACGGGAGGCGTGGTCTTG
TAGTTGTTCTCCGGCTGCCCATTGCTCTCCCACTCCACGGCGATGTCGCTGGGATAGAAGCCTTTGACCA
GGCAGGTCAGGCTGACCTGGTTCTTGGTCAGCTCATCCCGGGATGGGGGCAGGGTATACACCTGTGGTTC
TCGGGGCTGCCCTTTGGCTTTGGAGATGGTTTTCTCGATGGGGGCTGGGAGGGCTTTGTTGGAGACCTTG
CACTTGTACTCCTTGCCATTCAGCCAGTCCTGGTGCAGGACGGTGAGGACGCTGACCACACGGTACGTGC
TGTTGTACTGCTCCTCCCGCGGCTTTGTCTTGGCATTATGCACCTCCACGCCGTCCACGTACCAGTTGAA
CTTGACCTCAGGGTCTTCGTGGCTCACGTCCACCACCACGCATGTGACCTCAGGGGTCCGGGAGATCATG
AGGGTGTCCTTGGGTTTTGGGGGGAAGAGGAAGACTGACGGTCCCCCCAGGAGTTCAGGTGCTGGGCACG
GTGGGCATGTGTGAGTTTTGTCACTAGACAGGGTCAACAGGCTGTCGGAGATGACGCTCACGGAGCCAGG
TGAGAACACCATCCCGCCCACGTGA
